Addgene plasmid #143228: TFORF0601
Purpose: Lentiviral vector for overexpressing transcription factor ORFs with unique 24-bp barcodes. Barcodes facilitate identification of transcription factors in pooled screens.
Depositing lab: Feng Zhang. Depositing organization: Broad Institute. Publication: A transcription factor atlas of directed differentiation. Joung J, Ma S, Tay T, Geiger-Schuller KR, Kirchgatterer PC, Verdine VK, Guo B, Arias-Garcia MA, Allen WE, Singh A, Kuksenko O, Abudayyeh OO, Gootenberg JS, Fu Z, Macrae RK, Buenrostro JD, Regev A, Zhang F. Cell. 2023 Jan 5;186(1):209-229.e26. doi: 10.1016/j.cell.2022.11.026. PubMed 36608654.
Backbone
  Vector backbone: pLX_TRC317
  Backbone manufacturer: Broad Institute Genetic Perturbation Platform
  Backbone size w/o insert (bp): 8264
  Vector type: Mammalian Expression, Lentiviral
  Selectable markers: Puromycin
Growth in bacteria
  Bacterial resistance: Ampicillin, 100 μg/mL
  Growth temperature: 37°C
  Growth strain: NEB Stable
  Copy number: High Copy
Gene/Insert
  Gene/Insert name: ZNF726
  Species: H. sapiens (human)
  Insert size (bp): 1952
  Entrez Gene: ZNF726 (a.k.a. ZNF92P3)
  Promoter: EF1a
  Cloning method: Unknown
  Sequencing primers: 5′ GGGTGGAGACTGAAGTTAGGCCAG; 3′ CACATAGCGTAAAAGGAGCAACATAG
Terms and licenses: Academic/Nonprofit Terms; Industry Terms: Not Available to Industry
Depositor comments: NM_001244038,ENST00000594466 . The transcription factor ORF portion of this plasmid was synthesized by Genewiz. Please test multiple small colonies in case of plasmid recombination. To make this collection available in a timely manner, a portion of this collection was not fully sequenced by Addgene. If an Addgene verified full plasmid sequence is not available, please contact us prior to placing an order to request the full sequence.
How to cite: TFORF0601 was a gift from Feng Zhang (Addgene plasmid # 143228 ; http://n2t.net/addgene:143228 ; RRID:Addgene_143228)
