[The description below was written by a language model from this plasmid's Addgene catalogue record and pLannotate feature annotations shown in this document.]
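Description:
TFORF0601 is a lentiviral mammalian expression plasmid built on the pLX_TRC317 backbone and carrying the human zinc-finger transcription factor ZNF726 as a synthesized open reading frame. It belongs to a barcoded transcription factor ORF collection in which each construct carries a unique 24-bp barcode, so that the overexpressed factor can be identified by sequencing in pooled screens. The plasmid is propagated in E. coli through a high-copy ColE1/pUC-type origin with ampicillin resistance (AmpR). An f1 origin and remnants of a lac/lacZα cloning region with T7 and T3 promoters are also present in the bacterial backbone. The depositor warns that recombination can occur, as is common for LTR-containing plasmids.

The viral portion has a third-generation, self-inactivating layout. An RSV promoter drives a truncated HIV-1 5' LTR, followed by the Ψ packaging signal with a partial gag sequence, the RRE for Rev-dependent nuclear export, a cPPT/CTS element, and a ΔU3 3' LTR followed by an SV40 polyadenylation signal. Within the transfer cassette, an SV40 early promoter/origin drives the puromycin N-acetyltransferase gene for selection of transduced cells. Downstream, the strong constitutive EF-1α promoter drives the ZNF726 ORF, and a WPRE follows to enhance transcript expression.

The automated annotation labels parts of the insert region as ZNF720 and ZNF493 fragments. These most likely reflect homology among related zinc-finger proteins rather than additional inserts. The barcode itself is not annotated in the feature table, so its exact position is not stated. The construct is intended for producing lentivirus to overexpress ZNF726 stably, for example in directed differentiation screens.
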