Features (pLannotate 1.2.2; 32 found; start..end, strand, type, name):
      5..231     +  promoter       RSV promoter: Rous sarcoma virus enhancer/promoter
    232..412     +  LTR            5' LTR (truncated): truncated 5' long terminal repeat (LTR) from HIV-1
    459..584     +  misc_feature   HIV-1 Ψ: packaging signal of human immunodeficiency virus type 1
    568..931     +  CDS            HIV-1 gag (fragment): gag protein from human immunodeficiency virus 1; gag
   1077..1310    +  misc_feature   RRE: The Rev response element (RRE) of HIV-1 allows for Rev-dependent mRNA export from the nucleus to the cytoplasm.
   1687..1713    +  CDS            Rev (fragment): human immunodeficiency virus 1 (HIV-1) Rev protein; rev; enhances nuclear export of unspliced and incompletely spliced viral mRNAs
   1720..1743    +  promoter       SV40 promoter (fragment): SV40 early promoter
   1744..1815    +  promoter       SV40 promoter (fragment): SV40 enhancer and early promoter
   1839..1974    +  rep_origin     SV40 ori: SV40 origin of replication
   2020..2616    +  CDS            PuroR (fragment): puromycin N-acetyltransferase; pac from Streptomyces; confers resistance to puromycin
   2665..2782    +  misc_feature   cPPT/CTS: central polypurine tract and central termination sequence of HIV-1
   2847..2913    +  CDS            small t antigen (fragment): SV40 (simian virus 40) small t antigen
   2920..4098    +  promoter       EF-1α promoter: strong constitutive promoter for human elongation factor EF-1α
   4115..4459    +  CDS            ZNF720 (fragment): ZN720_HUMAN - Experimental evidence at protein level: Swiss-Prot protein existence level 1. From Homo sapiens (Human).
   4475..4630    +  CDS            ZNF493 (fragment): ZN493_HUMAN - Experimental evidence at protein level: Swiss-Prot protein existence level 1. May be involved in transcriptional regulation. From Homo sapiens (Human).
   5978..6031    +  promoter       U6 promoter (fragment): RNA polymerase III promoter for human U6 snRNA
   6073..6661    +  misc_feature   WPRE: woodchuck hepatitis virus posttranscriptional regulatory element
   6712..6731    +  misc_feature   cPPT/CTS (fragment): central polypurine tract and central termination sequence of HIV-1
   6733..6966    +  LTR            3' LTR (ΔU3): self-inactivating 3' long terminal repeat (LTR) from HIV-1
   7044..7165    +  polyA_signal   SV40 poly(A) signal: SV40 polyadenylation signal
   7205..7340    +  rep_origin     SV40 ori: SV40 origin of replication
   7361..7379    -  promoter       T7 promoter: promoter for bacteriophage T7 RNA polymerase
   7387..7542    +  CDS            lacZα (fragment): LacZα fragment of β-galactosidase; lacZ fragment
   7547..7975    +  rep_origin     f1 ori (sequence partly withheld): f1 bacteriophage origin of replication; arrow indicates direction of (+) strand synthesis
   8028..8132    +  promoter       AmpR promoter: bla
   8133..8993    +  CDS            AmpR: β-lactamase; bla; confers resistance to ampicillin, carbenicillin, and related antibiotics
   9164..9752    +  rep_origin     ori: high-copy-number ColE1/pMB1/pBR322/pUC origin of replication
   9935..10027   +  CDS            lacI (fragment): lac repressor; lacI; The lac repressor binds to the lac operator to inhibit transcription in E. coli. This inhibition can be relieved by adding lactose or isopropyl-β-D-thiogalactopyranoside (IPTG).
  10040..10061   +  protein_bind   CAP binding site: CAP binding activates transcription in the presence of cAMP. E. coli catabolite activator protein
  10076..10106   +  promoter       lac promoter: promoter for the E. coli lac operon
  10114..10130   +  protein_bind   lac operator: The lac repressor binds to the lac operator to inhibit transcription in E. coli. This inhibition can be relieved by adding lactose or isopropyl-β-D-thiogalactopyranoside (IPTG). lac repressor encoded by lacI
  10175..10193   +  promoter       T3 promoter: promoter for bacteriophage T3 RNA polymerase
>Addgene plasmid #143228 | TFORF0601 | addgene full sequence | sequence record 396104 | Addgene NGS Result
TTAATGTAGTCTTATGCAATACTCTTGTAGTCTTGCAACATGGTAACGATGAGTTAGCAACATGCCTTAC
AAGGAGAGAAAAAGCACCGTGCATGCCGATTGGTGGAAGTAAGGTGGTACGATCGTGCCTTATTAGGAAG
GCAACAGACGGGTCTGACATGGATTGGACGAACCACTGAATTGCCGCATTGCAGAGATATTGTATTTAAG
TGCCTAGCTCGATACATAAACGGGTCTCTCTGGTTAGACCAGATCTGAGCCTGGGAGCTCTCTGGCTAAC
TAGGGAACCCACTGCTTAAGCCTCAATAAAGCTTGCCTTGAGTGCTTCAAGTAGTGTGTGCCCGTCTGTT
GTGTGACTCTGGTAACTAGAGATCCCTCAGACCCTTTTAGTCAGTGTGGAAAATCTCTAGCAGTGGCGCC
CGAACAGGGACTTGAAAGCGAAAGGGAAACCAGAGGAGCTCTCTCGACGCAGGACTCGGCTTGCTGAAGC
GCGCACGGCAAGAGGCGAGGGGCGGCGACTGGTGAGTACGCCAAAAATTTTGACTAGCGGAGGCTAGAAG
GAGAGAGATGGGTGCGAGAGCGTCAGTATTAAGCGGGGGAGAATTAGATCGCGATGGGAAAAAATTCGGT
TAAGGCCAGGGGGAAAGAAAAAATATAAATTAAAACATATAGTATGGGCAAGCAGGGAGCTAGAACGATT
CGCAGTTAATCCTGGCCTGTTAGAAACATCAGAAGGCTGTAGACAAATACTGGGACAGCTACAACCATCC
CTTCAGACAGGATCAGAAGAACTTAGATCATTATATAATACAGTAGCAACCCTCTATTGTGTGCATCAAA
GGATAGAGATAAAAGACACCAAGGAAGCTTTAGACAAGATAGAGGAAGAGCAAAACAAAAGTAAGACCAC
CGCACAGCAAGCGGCCGCTGATCTTCAGACCTGGAGGAGGAGATATGAGGGACAATTGGAGAAGTGAATT
ATATAAATATAAAGTAGTAAAAATTGAACCATTAGGAGTAGCACCCACCAAGGCAAAGAGAAGAGTGGTG
CAGAGAGAAAAAAGAGCAGTGGGAATAGGAGCTTTGTTCCTTGGGTTCTTGGGAGCAGCAGGAAGCACTA
TGGGCGCAGCGTCAATGACGCTGACGGTACAGGCCAGACAATTATTGTCTGGTATAGTGCAGCAGCAGAA
CAATTTGCTGAGGGCTATTGAGGCGCAACAGCATCTGTTGCAACTCACAGTCTGGGGCATCAAGCAGCTC
CAGGCAAGAATCCTGGCTGTGGAAAGATACCTAAAGGATCAACAGCTCCTGGGGATTTGGGGTTGCTCTG
GAAAACTCATTTGCACCACTGCTGTGCCTTGGAATGCTAGTTGGAGTAATAAATCTCTGGAACAGATTTG
GAATCACACGACCTGGATGGAGTGGGACAGAGAAATTAACAATTACACAAGCTTAATACACTCCTTAATT
GAAGAATCGCAAAACCAGCAAGAAAAGAATGAACAAGAATTATTGGAATTAGATAAATGGGCAAGTTTGT
GGAATTGGTTTAACATAACAAATTGGCTGTGGTATATAAAATTATTCATAATGATAGTAGGAGGCTTGGT
AGGTTTAAGAATAGTTTTTGCTGTACTTTCTATAGTGAATAGAGTTAGGCAGGGATATTCACCATTATCG
TTTCAGACCCACCTCCCAACCCCGAGGGGACCCATGCATTGCATCTCAATTAGTCAGCAACCAGGTGTGG
AAAGTCCCCAGGCTCCCCAGCAGGCAGAAGTATGCAAAGCATGCGTCTCAATTAGTCAGCAACCATAGTC
CCGCCCCTAACTCCGCCCATCCCGCCCCTAACTCCGCCCAGTTCCGCCCATTCTCCGCCCCATGGCTGAC
TAATTTTTTTTATTTATGCAGAGGCCGAGGCCGCCTCGGCCTCTGAGCTATTCCAGAAGTAGTGAGGAGG
CTTTTTTGGAGGCCTAGGCTTTTGCAAAAAGCTTTCTAGAGGTACCACCGGAGCTTACCATGACCGAGTA
CAAGCCCACGGTGCGCCTCGCCACCCGCGACGACGTCCCCAGGGCCGTACGCACCCTCGCCGCCGCGTTC
GCCGACTACCCCGCCACGCGCCACACCGTCGATCCGGACCGCCACATCGAGCGGGTCACCGAGCTGCAAG
AACTCTTCCTCACGCGCGTCGGGCTCGACATCGGCAAGGTGTGGGTCGCGGACGACGGCGCCGCCGTGGC
GGTCTGGACCACGCCGGAGAGCGTCGAAGCGGGGGCGGTGTTCGCCGAGATCGGCCCGCGCATGGCCGAG
TTGAGCGGTTCCCGGCTGGCCGCGCAGCAACAGATGGAAGGCCTCCTGGCGCCGCACCGGCCCAAGGAGC
CCGCGTGGTTCCTGGCCACCGTCGGCGTCTCGCCCGACCACCAGGGCAAGGGTCTGGGCAGCGCCGTCGT
GCTCCCCGGAGTGGAGGCGGCCGAGCGCGCCGGGGTGCCCGCCTTCCTGGAGACCTCCGCGCCCCGCAAC
CTCCCCTTCTACGAGCGGCTCGGCTTCACCGTCACCGCCGACGTCGAGGTGCCCGAAGGACCGCGCACCT
GGTGCATGACCCGCAAGCCCGGTGCCAGTTAACGAATTCTAGATCTTGAGACAAATGGCAGTATTCATCC
ACAATTTTAAAAGAAAAGGGGGGATTGGGGGGTACAGTGCAGGGGAAAGAATAGTAGACATAATAGCAAC
AGACATACAAACTAAAGAATTACAAAAACAAATTACAAAAATTCAAAATTTTCGGGTTTATTACAGGGAC
AGCAGAGATCCACTTTGGCGCCGGCTCGAGGCCTGCAGGTGCAAAGATGGATAAAGTTTTAAACAGAGAG
GAATCTTTGCAGCTAATGGACCTTCTAGGTCTTGAAAGGAGTGGGAATTGGCTCCGGTGCCCGTCAGTGG
GCAGAGCGCACATCGCCCACAGTCCCCGAGAAGTTGGGGGGAGGGGTCGGCAATTGAACCGGTGCCTAGA
GAAGGTGGCGCGGGGTAAACTGGGAAAGTGATGTCGTGTACTGGCTCCGCCTTTTTCCCGAGGGTGGGGG
AGAACCGTATATAAGTGCAGTAGTCGCCGTGAACGTTCTTTTTCGCAACGGGTTTGCCGCCAGAACACAG
GTAAGTGCCGTGTGTGGTTCCCGCGGGCCTGGCCTCTTTACGGGTTATGGCCCTTGCGTGCCTTGAATTA
CTTCCACCTGGCTGCAGTACGTGATTCTTGATCCCGAGCTTCGGGTTGGAAGTGGGTGGGAGAGTTCGAG
GCCTTGCGCTTAAGGAGCCCCTTCGCCTCGTGCTTGAGTTGAGGCCTGGCCTGGGCGCTGGGGCCGCCGC
GTGCGAATCTGGTGGCACCTTCGCGCCTGTCTCGCTGCTTTCGATAAGTCTCTAGCCATTTAAAATTTTT
GATGACCTGCTGCGACGCTTTTTTTCTGGCAAGATAGTCTTGTAAATGCGGGCCAAGATCTGCACACTGG
TATTTCGGTTTTTGGGGCCGCGGGCGGCGACGGGGCCCGTGCGTCCCAGCGCACATGTTCGGCGAGGCGG
GGCCTGCGAGCGCGGCCACCGAGAATCGGACGGGGGTAGTCTCAAGCTGGCCGGCCTGCTCTGGTGCCTG
GCCTCGCGCCGCCGTGTATCGCCCCGCCCTGGGCGGCAAGGCTGGCCCGGTCGGCACCAGTTGCGTGAGC
GGAAAGATGGCCGCTTCCCGGCCCTGCTGCAGGGAGCTCAAAATGGAGGACGCGGCGCTCGGGAGAGCGG
GCGGGTGAGTCACCCACACAAAGGAAAAGGGCCTTTCCGTCCTCAGCCGTCGCTTCATGTGACTCCACGG
AGTACCGGGCGCCGTCCAGGCACCTCGATTAGTTCTCGAGCTTTTGGAGTACGTCGTCTTTAGGTTGGGG
GGAGGGGTTTTATGCGATGGAGTTTCCCCACACTGAGTGGGTGGAGACTGAAGTTAGGCCAGCTTGGCAC
TTGATGTAATTCTCCTTGGAATTTGCCCTTTTTGAGTTTGGATCTTGGTTCATTCTCAAGCCTCAGACAG
TGGTTCAAAGTTTTTTTCTTCCATTTCAGGTGTCGTGAGGCTAGCACCGCCACCATGGGACTGTTGACAT
TTAGGGATGTGGCCATAGAATTCTCTCTGGAGGAGTGGCAGTGCCTGGACACTGCACAGAAGAATTTATA
TAGGAATGTGATGTTAGAGAACTACAGAAACCTGGCCTTCCTGGGTATTGCTGTCTCTAAGCCAGACCTC
ATCATCTGTCTGGAGAAAGAAAAAGAGCCCTGGAATATGAAGCGAGATGAGATGGTGGATGAACCCCCAG
GTATATGTCCTCATTTTGCTCAAGACATTTGGCCAGAGCAGGGCGTGGAAGATTCTTTTCAAAAAGTAAT
ACTAAGAAGATTTGAAAAATGTGGACATGAGAATTTACAGTTAAGAAAAGGTTGTAAAAGTGTGGATGAG
TGTAAGGTACACAAAGAAGGTTATAATGGACTTAACCAGTGTTTCACAACTACCCAGGGCAAAGCTTCTC
AATGTGGTAAATATTTGAAAGTCTTTTATAAATTTATAAATTTAAACAGATATAAGATAAGACATACTAG
AAAGAAACCTTTCAAATGTAAAAATTGTGTCAAATCATTTTGCATGTTTTCACACAAAACCCAGCATAAA
AGCATATATACTACAGAGAAGTCCTACAAATGTAAAGAATGTGGAAAAACCTTTAATTGGTCCTCAACCC
TTACTAATCATAAGAAAACTCATACTGAAGAAAAGCCCTACAAATGTGAAGAATATGGCAAAGCTTTTAA
TCAATCCTCAAATTATACTACACATAAGGTAACTCATACTGGAGAGAAGCCTTACAAGTGTGAAGAATGT
GGCAAAGCATTTAGCCAATCCTCAACACTAACCATACATAAGAGGATACATACTGGAGAGAAACCCTGCA
AATGTGAAGAATGTGGCAAAGCATTTAGCCAACCCTCAGCACTAACCATACATAAGAGGATGCACATTGG
AGAGAAACCCTACAAATGTGAAGAATGTGGCAAAGCATTTGTTTGGTCCTCAACCCTAACTAGACATAAG
AGGCTGCACAGTGGAGAGAAACCCTACAAATGTGAAGAATGTGCCAAAGCTTTTAGCCAATTCGGACACC
TTACTACACATAGGATAATTCATACTGGAGAGAAACCCTACAAATGTGAAGAATGTGGCAAAGCATTTAT
ATGGCCCTCAACCCTAACTAAACATAAGAGGATTCACACTGGAGAGAAACCCTACAAATGTGAAGAATGT
GGCAAAGCTTTTCATCGATCCTCAAATCTTACTAAACATAAGATAATTCATACTGGAGAGAAACCTTACA
AGTGTGAAGAATGCGGCAAAGCGTTTATATGGTCCTCAAACCTTACTGAACATAAGAAAATTCATACTAG
AGAGAAACCCTACAAATGTGAAGAATGTAGTAAAGCATTTAGCCGATCCTCAGCCCTAACTACACATAAG
AGGATGCACACTGGAGAGAAACCCTACAAATGTGAAGAATGTGGCAAAGCTTTTAGCCAGTCCTCAACCC
TTACTGCACATAAGATAATTCATACTGGAGAGAAACCCTACAAATGTGAAGAATGTGGCAAAGCATTTAT
ATTGTCCTCGACCCTATCTAAACATAAGAGGATTCACACTGGAGAGAAACCCTACAAATGTGAAGAATGT
GGCAAAACTTTTAATCAATCCTCAAATCTTAGTACACATAAGATAATTCATACTGGAGAGAAACCTTACA
AGTGTGAAGAATGTGGAAAAGCGTTTAATCGATCCTCAAATCTTAGTACGCATAAGATAATTCATACTGG
AGAGAAACCTTACAAGTGTGACGAATGTGGCAAATCATTTATCTGGTCCTCAACCCTTTTTAAGCATAAG
AGGATTCATACTTAGTAATGAACTAGTCCGTAACTTGAAAGTATTTCGATTTCTTGGCTTTATATATCTT
GTGGAAAGGACGACATAAGTCAACCATCTTCACTCCCACGCGTTAAGTCGACAATCAACCTCTGGATTAC
AAAATTTGTGAAAGATTGACTGGTATTCTTAACTATGTTGCTCCTTTTACGCTATGTGGATACGCTGCTT
TAATGCCTTTGTATCATGCTATTGCTTCCCGTATGGCTTTCATTTTCTCCTCCTTGTATAAATCCTGGTT
GCTGTCTCTTTATGAGGAGTTGTGGCCCGTTGTCAGGCAACGTGGCGTGGTGTGCACTGTGTTTGCTGAC
GCAACCCCCACTGGTTGGGGCATTGCCACCACCTGTCAGCTCCTTTCCGGGACTTTCGCTTTCCCCCTCC
CTATTGCCACGGCGGAACTCATCGCCGCCTGCCTTGCCCGCTGCTGGACAGGGGCTCGGCTGTTGGGCAC
TGACAATTCCGTGGTGTTGTCGGGGAAATCATCGTCCTTTCCTTGGCTGCTCGCCTGTGTTGCCACCTGG
ATTCTGCGCGGGACGTCCTTCTGCTACGTCCCTTCGGCCCTCAATCCAGCGGACCTTCCTTCCCGCGGCC
TGCTGCCGGCTCTGCGGCCTCTTCCGCGTCTTCGCCTTCGCCCTCAGACGAGTCGGATCTCCCTTTGGGC
CGCCTCCCCGCGTCGACTTTAAGACCAATGACTTACAAGGCAGCTGTAGATCTTAGCCACTTTTTAAAAG
AAAAGGGGGGACTGGAAGGGCTAATTCACTCCCAACGAAGACAAGATCTGCTTTTTGCTTGTACTGGGTC
TCTCTGGTTAGACCAGATCTGAGCCTGGGAGCTCTCTGGCTAACTAGGGAACCCACTGCTTAAGCCTCAA
TAAAGCTTGCCTTGAGTGCTTCAAGTAGTGTGTGCCCGTCTGTTGTGTGACTCTGGTAACTAGAGATCCC
TCAGACCCTTTTAGTCAGTGTGGAAAATCTCTAGCAGTACGTATAGTAGTTCATGTCATCTTATTATTCA
GTATTTATAACTTGCAAAGAAATGAATATCAGAGAGTGAGAGGAACTTGTTTATTGCAGCTTATAATGGT
TACAAATAAAGCAATAGCATCACAAATTTCACAAATAAAGCATTTTTTTCACTGCATTCTAGTTGTGGTT
TGTCCAAACTCATCAATGTATCTTATCATGTCTGGCTCTAGCTATCCCGCCCCTAACTCCGCCCATCCCG
CCCCTAACTCCGCCCAGTTCCGCCCATTCTCCGCCCCATGGCTGACTAATTTTTTTTATTTATGCAGAGG
CCGAGGCCGCCTCGGCCTCTGAGCTATTCCAGAAGTAGTGAGGAGGCTTTTTTGGAGGCCTAGGGACGTA
CCCAATTCGCCCTATAGTGAGTCGTATTACGCGCGCTCACTGGCCGTCGTTTTACAACGTCGTGACTGGG
AAAACCCTGGCGTTACCCAACTTAATCGCCTTGCAGCACATCCCCCTTTCGCCAGCTGGCGTAATAGCGA
AGAGGCCCGCACCGATCGCCCTTCCCAACAGTTGCGCAGCCTGAATGGCGAATGGG
[124 nt withheld, positions 7547-7670]
C
[91 nt withheld, positions 7672-7762]
A
[49 nt withheld, positions 7764-7812]
CCTTTGACGTTGGAGTCCACGTTCTTT
[37 nt withheld, positions 7840-7876]
ACCCTATCTCGGTCTATTCTTTTGATTTATAAGGGATTTTGCCGATTTCGGCCTATTGGTTAAAAAATGA
GCTGATTTAACAAAAATTTAACGCGAATTTTAACAAAATATTAACGCTTACAATTTAGGTGGCACTTTTC
GGGGAAATGTGCGCGGAACCCCTATTTGTTTATTTTTCTAAATACATTCAAATATGTATCCGCTCATGAG
ACAATAACCCTGATAAATGCTTCAATAATATTGAAAAAGGAAGAGTATGAGTATTCAACATTTCCGTGTC
GCCCTTATTCCCTTTTTTGCGGCATTTTGCCTTCCTGTTTTTGCTCACCCAGAAACGCTGGTGAAAGTAA
AAGATGCTGAAGATCAGTTGGGTGCACGAGTGGGTTACATCGAACTGGATCTCAACAGCGGTAAGATCCT
TGAGAGTTTTCGCCCCGAAGAACGTTTTCCAATGATGAGCACTTTTAAAGTTCTGCTATGTGGCGCGGTA
TTATCCCGTATTGACGCCGGGCAAGAGCAACTCGGTCGCCGCATACACTATTCTCAGAATGACTTGGTTG
AGTACTCACCAGTCACAGAAAAGCATCTTACGGATGGCATGACAGTAAGAGAATTATGCAGTGCTGCCAT
AACCATGAGTGATAACACTGCGGCCAACTTACTTCTGACAACGATCGGAGGACCGAAGGAGCTAACCGCT
TTTTTGCACAACATGGGGGATCATGTAACTCGCCTTGATCGTTGGGAACCGGAGCTGAATGAAGCCATAC
CAAACGACGAGCGTGACACCACGATGCCTGTAGCAATGGCAACAACGTTGCGCAAACTATTAACTGGCGA
ACTACTTACTCTAGCTTCCCGGCAACAATTAATAGACTGGATGGAGGCGGATAAAGTTGCAGGACCACTT
CTGCGCTCGGCCCTTCCGGCTGGCTGGTTTATTGCTGATAAATCTGGAGCCGGTGAGCGTGGGTCTCGCG
GTATCATTGCAGCACTGGGGCCAGATGGTAAGCCCTCCCGTATCGTAGTTATCTACACGACGGGGAGTCA
GGCAACTATGGATGAACGAAATAGACAGATCGCTGAGATAGGTGCCTCACTGATTAAGCATTGGTAACTG
TCAGACCAAGTTTACTCATATATACTTTAGATTGATTTAAAACTTCATTTTTAATTTAAAAGGATCTAGG
TGAAGATCCTTTTTGATAATCTCATGACCAAAATCCCTTAACGTGAGTTTTCGTTCCACTGAGCGTCAGA
CCCCGTAGAAAAGATCAAAGGATCTTCTTGAGATCCTTTTTTTCTGCGCGTAATCTGCTGCTTGCAAACA
AAAAAACCACCGCTACCAGCGGTGGTTTGTTTGCCGGATCAAGAGCTACCAACTCTTTTTCCGAAGGTAA
CTGGCTTCAGCAGAGCGCAGATACCAAATACTGTTCTTCTAGTGTAGCCGTAGTTAGGCCACCACTTCAA
GAACTCTGTAGCACCGCCTACATACCTCGCTCTGCTAATCCTGTTACCAGTGGCTGCTGCCAGTGGCGAT
AAGTCGTGTCTTACCGGGTTGGACTCAAGACGATAGTTACCGGATAAGGCGCAGCGGTCGGGCTGAACGG
GGGGTTCGTGCACACAGCCCAGCTTGGAGCGAACGACCTACACCGAACTGAGATACCTACAGCGTGAGCT
ATGAGAAAGCGCCACGCTTCCCGAAGGGAGAAAGGCGGACAGGTATCCGGTAAGCGGCAGGGTCGGAACA
GGAGAGCGCACGAGGGAGCTTCCAGGGGGAAACGCCTGGTATCTTTATAGTCCTGTCGGGTTTCGCCACC
TCTGACTTGAGCGTCGATTTTTGTGATGCTCGTCAGGGGGGCGGAGCCTATGGAAAAACGCCAGCAACGC
GGCCTTTTTACGGTTCCTGGCCTTTTGCTGGCCTTTTGCTCACATGTTCTTTCCTGCGTTATCCCCTGAT
TCTGTGGATAACCGTATTACCGCCTTTGAGTGAGCTGATACCGCTCGCCGCAGCCGAACGACCGAGCGCA
GCGAGTCAGTGAGCGAGGAAGCGGAAGAGCGCCCAATACGCAAACCGCCTCTCCCCGCGCGTTGGCCGAT
TCATTAATGCAGCTGGCACGACAGGTTTCCCGACTGGAAAGCGGGCAGTGAGCGCAACGCAATTAATGTG
AGTTAGCTCACTCATTAGGCACCCCAGGCTTTACACTTTATGCTTCCGGCTCGTATGTTGTGTGGAATTG
TGAGCGGATAACAATTTCACACAGGAAACAGCTATGACCATGATTACGCCAAGCGCGCAATTAACCCTCA
CTAAAGGGAACAAAAGCTGGAGCTGCAAGC
