>Addgene plasmid #143228 | TFORF0601 | depositor partial sequence | sequence record 281822 | Insert
ACCGCCACCATGGGACTGTTGACATTTAGGGATGTGGCCATAGAATTCTCTCTGGAGGAGTGGCAGTGCC
TGGACACTGCACAGAAGAATTTATATAGGAATGTGATGTTAGAGAACTACAGAAACCTGGCCTTCCTGGG
TATTGCTGTCTCTAAGCCAGACCTCATCATCTGTCTGGAGAAAGAAAAAGAGCCCTGGAATATGAAGCGA
GATGAGATGGTGGATGAACCCCCAGGTATATGTCCTCATTTTGCTCAAGACATTTGGCCAGAGCAGGGCG
TGGAAGATTCTTTTCAAAAAGTAATACTAAGAAGATTTGAAAAATGTGGACATGAGAATTTACAGTTAAG
AAAAGGTTGTAAAAGTGTGGATGAGTGTAAGGTACACAAAGAAGGTTATAATGGACTTAACCAGTGTTTC
ACAACTACCCAGGGCAAAGCTTCTCAATGTGGTAAATATTTGAAAGTCTTTTATAAATTTATAAATTTAA
ACAGATATAAGATAAGACATACTAGAAAGAAACCTTTCAAATGTAAAAATTGTGTCAAATCATTTTGCAT
GTTTTCACACAAAACCCAGCATAAAAGCATATATACTACAGAGAAGTCCTACAAATGTAAAGAATGTGGA
AAAACCTTTAATTGGTCCTCAACCCTTACTAATCATAAGAAAACTCATACTGAAGAAAAGCCCTACAAAT
GTGAAGAATATGGCAAAGCTTTTAATCAATCCTCAAATTATACTACACATAAGGTAACTCATACTGGAGA
GAAGCCTTACAAGTGTGAAGAATGTGGCAAAGCATTTAGCCAATCCTCAACACTAACCATACATAAGAGG
ATACATACTGGAGAGAAACCCTGCAAATGTGAAGAATGTGGCAAAGCATTTAGCCAACCCTCAGCACTAA
CCATACATAAGAGGATGCACATTGGAGAGAAACCCTACAAATGTGAAGAATGTGGCAAAGCATTTGTTTG
GTCCTCAACCCTAACTAGACATAAGAGGCTGCACAGTGGAGAGAAACCCTACAAATGTGAAGAATGTGCC
AAAGCTTTTAGCCAATTCGGACACCTTACTACACATAGGATAATTCATACTGGAGAGAAACCCTACAAAT
GTGAAGAATGTGGCAAAGCATTTATATGGCCCTCAACCCTAACTAAACATAAGAGGATTCACACTGGAGA
GAAACCCTACAAATGTGAAGAATGTGGCAAAGCTTTTCATCGATCCTCAAATCTTACTAAACATAAGATA
ATTCATACTGGAGAGAAACCTTACAAGTGTGAAGAATGCGGCAAAGCGTTTATATGGTCCTCAAACCTTA
CTGAACATAAGAAAATTCATACTAGAGAGAAACCCTACAAATGTGAAGAATGTAGTAAAGCATTTAGCCG
ATCCTCAGCCCTAACTACACATAAGAGGATGCACACTGGAGAGAAACCCTACAAATGTGAAGAATGTGGC
AAAGCTTTTAGCCAGTCCTCAACCCTTACTGCACATAAGATAATTCATACTGGAGAGAAACCCTACAAAT
GTGAAGAATGTGGCAAAGCATTTATATTGTCCTCGACCCTATCTAAACATAAGAGGATTCACACTGGAGA
GAAACCCTACAAATGTGAAGAATGTGGCAAAACTTTTAATCAATCCTCAAATCTTAGTACACATAAGATA
ATTCATACTGGAGAGAAACCTTACAAGTGTGAAGAATGTGGAAAAGCGTTTAATCGATCCTCAAATCTTA
GTACGCATAAGATAATTCATACTGGAGAGAAACCTTACAAGTGTGACGAATGTGGCAAATCATTTATCTG
GTCCTCAACCCTTTTTAAGCATAAGAGGATTCATACTTAGTAATGAACTAGTCCGTAACTTGAAAGTATT
TCGATTTCTTGGCTTTATATATCTTGTGGAAAGGACGACATAAGTCAACCATCTTCACTCCC
