>Addgene plasmid #143228 | TFORF0601 | depositor partial sequence | sequence record 281823 | Barcode
CATAAGTCAACCATCTTCACTCCC
